>Addgene plasmid #124365 | pLG163 | addgene full sequence | sequence record 267407 | Addgene NGS Result
CTTTTTGATAATCTCATGACCAAAATCCCTTAACGTGAGTTTTCGTTCCACTGAGCGTCAGACCCCGTAG
AAAAGATCAAAGGATCTTCTTGAGATCCTTTTTTTCTGCGCGTAATCTGCTGCTTGCAAACAAAAAAACC
ACCGCTACCAGCGGTGGTTTGTTTGCCGGATCAAGAGCTACCAACTCTTTTTCCGAAGGTAACTGGCTTC
AGCAGAGCGCAGATACCAAATACTGTCCTTCTAGTGTAGCCGTAGTTAGGCCACCACTTCAAGAACTCTG
TAGCACCGCCTACATACCTCGCTCTGCTAATCCTGTTACCAGTGGCTGCTGCCAGTGGCGATAAGTCGTG
TCTTACCGGGTTGGACTCAAGACGATAGTTACCGGATAAGGCGCAGCGGTCGGGCTGAACGGGGGGTTCG
TGCACACAGCCCAGCTTGGAGCGAACGACCTACACCGAACTGAGATACCTACAGCGTGAGCTATGAGAAA
GCGCCACGCTTCCCGAAGGGAGAAAGGCGGACAGGTATCCGGTAAGCGGCAGGGTCGGAACAGGAGAGCG
CACGAGGGAGCTTCCAGGGGGAAACGCCTGGTATCTTTATAGTCCTGTCGGGTTTCGCCACCTCTGACTT
GAGCGTCGATTTTTGTGATGCTCGTCAGGGGGGCGGAGCCTATGGAAAAACGCCAGCAACGCGGCCCGAC
CTCGAGCTGGATACTTCCCGTCCGCCAGGGGGACATGCCGGCGATGCTGAAGGTCGCGCGCATTCCCGAT
GAAGAGGCCGGTTACCGCCTGTTTGAGGATATAGTAATCTTTCTAAATAGCTTTGGATTGGAGGAGTATG
GCCACTAATACTAAGTTCAGCTAATAAAAAAATTTGCTAAAGAACTCCAGCTGGATTTCACTGATGAGAA
TATCGTCGGAGATAAATATAATAATTCCACGGACTATAGACTATACTAGTATACTCCGTCTACTGTACGA
TACACTTCCGCTCAGGTCCTTGTCCTTTAACGAGGATTGTTACGTACGCTAATGGCGTCAAAACAAAGAC
TCTAGACCTAGGCCTTAAGATCTGATCATATGCATCCGCGGGCCCGGGTTAACGCGTAATCCATGGATCA
AGAGACAGGATGAGGATCGTTTCGCATGATTGAACAAGATGGATTGCACGCAGGTTCTCCGGTGCCCTGA
ATGAACTGCAGAAAGAGCTGGTAGTTGGCGCACTGTTCGAAGAACTGCCGATGTCCAGTAAGATTCTTAC
TATGCTGGTTGAACCGGATGCTGGTAAAGCTACTTGGGTTGCTGCTTCTACTTATGGTACCGATACAACT
ACTGGTGAGGAAGTTAAAGGAGCTCTTAAAGAAATCCACTTCAGTAGGTGGCCCGGCTCCATGCACCGCG
ACGCAACGCGGGGAGGCAGACAAGGTATAGGGCGGCGCCTACAATCCATGCCAACCCGTTCCATGTGCTC
GCCGAGGCGGCATAAATCGCCGTGACGATCAGCGGTCCAATGATCGAAGTTAGGCTGGTAAGAGCCGCGA
GCGATCCTTGAAGCTGTCCCTGATGGTCGTCATCTACCTGCCTGGACAGCATGGCCTGCAACGCGGGCAT
CCCGATGCCGCCGGAAGCGAGAAGAATCATAATGGGGAAGGCCATCCAGCCTCGCGTCGCGACTAAGAAA
ATGCCGTCAAATCCGCTCGCCATGACTTCACTAACGATGCCTTTGAAAATCTTCAAGTTCTTTTCTACTA
ATTCAAGGCGTGTCTCACCAGGTTTTTGGTTTGCTCCGGCGCAAATGCAGACAATATCAGCATCCTTGCA
GGGTATGTTTCTCTTTGATGTCTTTTTGTTTGTGAAGTATTTCACATTTATATTGTGCAACACTTCACAA
ACTTTTGCAAGAGAAAAGTTTTGTCTGATTTATGAACAAAAAAGAAACCATCATTGATGGTTTCTTTCGG
TAAGTCCCGTCTAGCCTTGCCCTCAATGGGGAAGAGAACCGCTTAAGCCCGAGTCATTATATAAACCATT
TAGCACGTAATCAAAGCCAGGCTGATTCTGACCGGGCACTTGGGCGCTGCCATTATTAAAAATCACTTTT
GCGTTGGTTGTATCCGTGTCCGCAGGCAGCGTCAGCGTGTAAATTCCGTCTGCATTTTTAGTCATTGGTT
TTCCAGGCCAAGATCCGGTCAATTCAATTACTCGGCTCCCATCATGTTTATAGATATAAGCATTTACCTG
GCTCCAATGATTCGGATTTTGATAGCCGATGGTTTTGGCCGACGCTGGATCTCTTTTAACAAAACTGTAT
TTCTCGGTCCTCGTTACACCATCACTGTTCGTTCCTTTTAACATGATGGTGTATGTTTTGCCAAATGGAT
CTCCTTTTCCGATTGTGAATTGATCTCCATCCTTAAACGCCGTCTCTGGTCCATTATTGATTTGATAAAC
GGCTTTTGTTGTATTCGCATCTGCACGCAAGGTAATCGTCAGTTGATCATTGAAAGAATGTGTTACACCT
GTTTTGTAATTCTCAAGGAAAACATGAGGCGCTTTTGCAATATCATCAGGATAAAGCACAGCTACAGACC
TGGCATTGATCGTGCCTGTCAGTTTACCATCGTTCACTTGAAATGAACCCGCTCCAGCTTTATTGTCATA
CCTGCCATCAGGCAATTTTGTTGCCGTATTGATAGAGACAGAGGATGAACCTGCATTTGCCAGCACAACG
CCATGTGAGCCGCGCTGATTCATAAATATCTGGTTGTTTCCATTCGGGTTCGAGAGTTCCTCAGGCTGTC
CAGCCATCACATTGTGAAATCTATTGACCGCAGTGATAGCCTGATCTTCAAATAAAGCACTCCCGCGATC
GCCTATTTGGCTTTTCCCCGGGAACCTCACACCATTTCCGCCTCCCTCAGGTCTGGAAAAGAAAAGAGGC
GTACTGCCTGAACGAGAAGCTATCACCGCCCAGCCTAAACGGATTCCCCCTATGCAAGGGTTTATTGTTT
TCTAAAATCTGATTACCAATTAGAATGAATATTTCCCAAATATTAAATAATAAAACAAAAAAATTGAAAA
AAGTGTTTCCACCATTTTTTCAATTTTTTTATAATTTTTTTAATCTGTTATTTAAATAGTTTATAGTTAA
ATTTACATTTTCATTAGTCCATTCAATATTCTCTCCAAGATAACTACGAACTGCTAACAAAATTCTCTCC
CTATGTTCTAATGGAGAAGATTCAGCCACTGCATTTCCCGCAATATCTTTTGGTATGATTTTACCCGTGT
CCATAGTTAAAATCATACGGCATAAAGTTAATATAGAGTTGGTTTCATCATCCTGATAATTATCTATTAA
TTCCTCTGACGAATCCATAATGGCTCTTCTCACATCAGAAAATGGAATATCAGGTAGTAATTCCTCTAAG
TCATAATTTCCGTATATTCTTTTATTTTTTCGTTTTGCTTGGTAAAGCATTATGGTTAAATCTGAATTTA
ATTCCTTCTGAGGAATGTATCCTTGTTCATAAAGCTCTTGTAACCATTCTCCATAAATAAATTCTTGTTT
GGGAGGATGATTCCACGGTACCATTTCTTGCTGAATAATAATTGTTAATTCAATATATCGTAAGTTGCTT
TTATCTCCTATTTTTTTTGAAATAGGTCTAATTTTTTGTATAAGTATTTCTTTACTTTGATCTGTCAATG
GTTCAGATACGACGACTAAAAAGTCAAGATCACTATTTGGTTTTAGTCCACTCTCAACTCCTGATCCAAA
CATGTAAGTACCAATAAGGTTATTTTTTAAATGTTTCCGAAGTATTTTTTTCACTTTATTAATTTGTTCG
TATGTATTCAAATATATCCTCCTCACTATTTTGATTAGTACCTATTTTATATCCATAGTTGTTAATTAAA
TAAACTTAATTTAGTTTATTTATAGATTTCATTGGCTTCTAAATTTTTTATCTAGATAATAATTATTTTA
GTTAATTTTATTCTAGATTATATATGATATGATCTTTCATTTCCATAAAACTAAAGTAAGTGTAAACCTA
TTCATTGTTTTAAAAATATCTCTTGCCAGTCACGTTACGTTATTAGTTATAGTTATTATAACATGTATTC
ACGAACGAAAATCGCCATTCGCCAGCTGCAGGAATTCGACCTCTAGCTTGAGGCATCAAATAAAACGAAA
GGCTCAGTCGAAAGACTGGGCCTTTCGTTTTATCTGTTGTTTGTCGGTGAACGCTCTCCTGAGTAGGACA
AATCCGCCGCTCTAGCTAAGCAGAAGGCCATCCTGACGGATGGCCTTTTTGCGTTTCTACAAACTCTTGT
TAACTCTAGAGCTGCCTGCCGCGTTTCGGTGATGAAGATCTTCCCGATGATTAATTAATTCAGAACGCTC
GGTTGCCGCCGGGCGTTTTTTATGCAGCAATGGCAAGAACGTTGCTCGAGGGTAAATGTGAGCACTCACA
ATTCATTTTGCAAAAGTTGTTGACTTTATCTACAAGGTGTGGCATAATGTGTGTAATTGTGAGCGGATAA
CAATTAAGCTTTCGGCTGAAAGGTGGTGAACTACTATGAAAGGAGAAGAACTTTTCACTGGAGTTGTCCC
AATTCTTGTTGAATTAGATGGTGATGTTAATGGGCACAAATTTTCTGTCAGTGGAGAGGGTGAAGGTGAT
GCAACATACGGAAAACTTACCCTTAAATTTATTTGCACTACTGGAAAACTACCTGTTCCATGGCCAACAC
TTGTCACTACTTTCGCGTATGGTCTTCAATGCTTTGCGAGATACCCAGATCATATGAAACAGCATGACTT
TTTCAAGAGTGCCATGCCCGAAGGTTATGTACAGGAAAGAACTATATTTTTCAAAGATGACGGGAACTAC
AAGACACGTGCTGAAGTCAAGTTTGAAGGTGATACCCTTGTTAATAGAATCGAGTTAAAAGGTATTGATT
TTAAAGAAGATGGAAACATTCTTGGACACAAATTGGAATACAACTATAACTCACACAATGTATACATCAT
GGCAGACAAACAAAAGAATGGAATCAAAGTTAACTTCAAAATTAGACACAACATTGAAGATGGAAGCGTT
CAACTAGCAGACCATTATCAACAAAATACTCCAATTGGCGATGGCCCTGTCCTTTTACCAGACAACCATT
ACCTGTCCACACAATCTAAGCTTTCGAAAGATCCCAACGAAAAGAGAGACCACATGGTCCTTCTTGAGTT
TGTAACAGCTGCTGGGATTACACATGGCATGGATGAACTATACAAATAAGCTAGCCGCATGCAAGCTAAT
TCGGTGGAAACGAGGTCATCATTTCCTTCCGAAAAAACGGTTGCATTTAAATCTTACATATGTAATACTT
TCAAAGACTACATTTGTAAGATTTGATGTTTGAGTCGGCTGAAAGATCGTACGTACCAATTATTGTTTCG
TGATTGTTCAAGCCATAACACTGTAGGGATAGTGGAAAGAGTGCTTCATCTGGTTACGATCAATCAAATA
TTCAAACGGAGGGAGACGATTTTGATGAAACCAGTAACGTTATACGATGTCGCAGAGTATGCCGGTGTCT
CTTATCAGACCGTTTCCCGCGTGGTGAACCAGGCCAGCCACGTTTCTGCGAAAACGCGGGAAAAAGTGGA
AGCGGCGATGGCGGAGCTGAATTACATTCCCAACCGCGTGGCACAACAACTGGCGGGCAAACAGTCGTTG
CTGATTGGCGTTGCCACCTCCAGTCTGGCCCTGCACGCGCCGTCGCAAATTGTCGCGGCGATTAAATCTC
GCGCCGATCAACTGGGTGCCAGCGTGGTGGTGTCGATGGTAGAACGAAGCGGCGTCGAAGCCTGTAAAAC
GGCGGTGCACAATCTTCTCGCGCAACGCGTCAGTGGGCTGATCATTAACTATCCGCTGGATGACCAGGAT
GCCATTGCTGTGGAAGCTGCCTGCACTAATGTTCCGGCGTTATTTCTTGATGTCTCTGACCAGACACCCA
TCAACAGTATTATTTTCTCCCATGAAGACGGTACGCGACTGGGCGTGGAGCATCTGGTCGCATTGGGTCA
CCAGCAAATCGCGCTGTTAGCGGGCCCATTAAGTTCTGTCTCGGCGCGTCTGCGTCTGGCTGGCTGGCAT
AAATATCTCACTCGCAATCAAATTCAGCCGATAGCGGAACGGGAAGGCGACTGGAGTGCCATGTCCGGTT
TTCAACAAACCATGCAAATGCTGAATGAGGGCATCGTTCCCACTGCGATGCTGGTTGCCAACGATCAGAT
GGCGCTGGGCGCAATGCGCGCCATTACCGAGTCCGGGCTGCGCGTTGGTGCGGATATCTCGGTAGTGGGA
TACGACGATACCGAAGACAGCTCATGTTATATCCCGCCGTTAACCACCATCAAACAGGATTTTCGCCTGC
TGGGGCAAACCAGCGTGGACCGCTTGCTGCAACTCTCTCAGGGCCAGGCGGTGAAGGGCAATCAGCTGTT
GCCCGTCTCACTGGTGAAAAGAAAAACCACCCTGGCGCCCAATACGCAAACCGCCTCTCCCCGCGCGTTG
GCCGATTCATTAATGCAGCTGGCACGACAGGTTTCCCGACTGGAAAGCGGGCAGTGAGCGCAACGCAATT
AATGTGAGTTAGGATCCTGAGCGCCGGTCGCTACCATTACCAGTTGGTCTGGTGTCAAAAATAATAATAA
CCGGGCAGGCCATGTCTGCCCGTATTTCGCGTAAGGAAATCCATTATGTACTATTTAATTCTGCGTGACA
TCCCATCGATCAGACCAGTTTTTAATTTGTGTGTTTCCATGTGTCCAGTTTGGAATACTCTTAACCTCAT
TGGAAATCGCGGCATAATCACTGGTGGTATGATTGATGACCGCGTCAACAATGACCTTTATGCCATATTC
TTCAGCGGCTGCACACATTTCTTTAAATTCTTGTTCAGTACCTAAGTAACGGTTGCCAATTTGATACGAT
GTCGGCTGATACAGCCAGTACCAGTTCGACATGCTTTTATCTCCTTGATTCCCTTCCTTTACTTGGTTAA
TCGGAGATGTCTGAATGGCTGTATATCCTGCATCATGAATATCCTTCATATTGTGTTTTAACGTATTGAA
CGACCAATTCCATGCATGAAGAATGGTTCCGCTTTTGATCGACGGTGCTGTAAGCTCATTCGATTTGTTC
GCCGTTTCAGCACTCGCAGCCGCCGGTCCTGCCAGAACCAAATGAAACAGCAATAAAAATCCAGCGAATA
ACGGCAGTAAAGAGGTTTTGAATCGTTTTGCAAACATTCTTGACACTCCTTATTTGATTTTTTGAAGACT
TACTTCGGAGTCAAAAATCCCTCTTACTTCATTCTTCCGCTTCCTCCTTTCAAACCGATGTGAAGACTGG
AGAATTTTGTTAATTCTTGAAGACGAAAGGGCCTCGTGATACGCCTATTTTTATAGGTTAATGTCATGAT
AATAATGGTTTCTTAGACGTCAGGTGGCACTTTTCGGGGAAATGTGCGCGGAACCCCTATTTGTTTATTT
TTCTAAATACATTCAAATATGTATCCGCTCATGAGACAATAACCCTGATAAATGCTTCAATAATATTGAA
AAAGGAAGAGTATGAGTATTCAACATTTCCGTGTCGCCCTTATTCCCTTTTTTGCGGCATTTTGCCTTCC
TGTTTTTGCTCACCCAGAAACGCTGGTGAAAGTAAAAGATGCTGAAGATCAGTTGGGTGCACGAGTGGGT
TACATCGAACTGGATCTCAACAGCGGTAAGATCCTTGAGAGTTTTCGCCCCGAAGAACGTTTTCCAATGA
TGAGCACTTTTAAAGTTCTGCTATGTGGCGCGGTATTATCCCGTGTTGACGCCGGGCAAGAGCAACTCGG
TCGCCGCATACACTATTCTCAGAATGACTTGGTTGAGTACTCACCAGTCACAGAAAAGCATCTTACGGAT
GGCATGACAGTAAGAGAATTATGCAGTGCTGCCATAACCATGAGTGATAACACTGCGGCCAACTTACTTC
TGACAACGATCGGAGGACCGAAGGAGCTAACCGCTTTTTTGCACAACATGGGGGATCATGTAACTCGCCT
TGATCGTTGGGAACCGGAGCTGAATGAAGCCATACCAAACGACGAGCGTGACACCACGATGCCTGCAGCA
ATGGCAACAACGTTGCGCAAACTATTAACTGGCGAACTACTTACTCTAGCTTCCCGGCAACAATTAATAG
ACTGGATGGAGGCGGATAAAGTTGCAGGACCACTTCTGCGCTCGGCCCTTCCGGCTGGCTGGTTTATTGC
TGATAAATCTGGAGCCGGTGAGCGTGGGTCTCGCGGTATCATTGCAGCACTGGGGCCAGATGGTAAGCCC
TCCCGTATCGTAGTTATCTACACGACGGGGAGTCAGGCAACTATGGATGAACGAAATAGACAGATCGCTG
AGATAGGTGCCTCACTGATTAAGCATTGGTAACTGTCAGACCAAGTTTACTCATATATACTTTAGATTGA
TTTAAAACTTCATTTTTAATTTAAAAGGATCTAGGTGAAGATC
Features (pLannotate 1.2.2; 19 found; start..end, strand, type, name):
     90..678     +  rep_origin     ori: high-copy-number ColE1/pMB1/pBR322/pUC origin of replication
    702..791     +  CDS            str (fragment): STR_KLEPN - Protein inferred from homology: Swiss-Prot protein existence level 3. The aminoglycoside phosphotransferases achieve inactivation of their antibiotic substrates by phosphorylation. From Klebsiella pneumoniae.
    858..917     +  CDS            ENDON_BPT5 (fragment): Experimental evidence at transcript level: Swiss-Prot protein existence level 2. Endonuclease responsible for the single-chain interruptions (nicks) located at specific positions in the minus strand of the viral genome. From Escherichia phage T5 (Enterobacteria phage T5).
    913..1014    +  CDS            RAF1 (fragment): RAF_YEAST - Experimental evidence at transcript level: Swiss-Prot protein existence level 2. Antagonizes transcriptional repression of recombinase FLP by REP1-REP2. May play a role in plasmid partitioning. From Saccharomyces cerevisiae (strain ATCC 204508 / S288c) (Baker's yeast).
   1146..1182    +  CDS            NeoR/KanR (fragment): aminoglycoside phosphotransferase confers resistance to neomycin, kanamycin, and G418 (Geneticin®)
   1193..1375    +  CDS            D20 (fragment): CAPSD_BPT5 - Experimental evidence at protein level: Swiss-Prot protein existence level 1. Major capsid protein that self-associates to form 120 hexamers and 11 pentamers, building the T=13 icosahedral capsid which about 860 Angstroms in diameter. Responsible for its self-assembly into a procapsid. The phage does not need to encode a separate scaffolfing protein because its capsid protein contains the delta domain that carries that function. The capsid gains its final stability through the reorganization of the subunits that takes place upon expansion. DNA encapsidation through the portal trig
   1376..1672    -  CDS            TcR (fragment): tetracycline efflux protein; tet; confers resistance to tetracycline
   1665..1817    -  CDS            ldh (fragment): LDH_MYCPN - Experimental evidence at protein level: Swiss-Prot protein existence level 1. Catalyzes the conversion of lactate to pyruvate. From Mycoplasma pneumoniae (strain ATCC 29342 / M129).
   1986..2984    -  CDS            amyE (fragment): AMY_BACSU - Also known as amyA. Experimental evidence at protein level: Swiss-Prot protein existence level 1. From Bacillus subtilis (strain 168).
   3112..3873    -  CDS            spc: S9AD_ENTFL - Also known as aad9 From Enterococcus faecalis (Streptococcus faecalis).
   4187..4273    +  terminator     rrnB T1 terminator: Escherichia coli rrnB; transcription terminator T1 from the E. coli rrnB gene
   4292..4319    +  terminator     rrnB T2 terminator: transcription terminator T2 from the E. coli rrnB gene
   4399..4433    +  terminator     lambda t0 terminator: minimal transcription terminator from phage lambda (Scholtissek and Grosse, 1987)
   4537..4553    +  protein_bind   lac operator: The lac repressor binds to the lac operator to inhibit transcription in E. coli. This inhibition can be relieved by adding lactose or isopropyl-β-D-thiogalactopyranoside (IPTG). lac repressor encoded by lacI
   4589..5296    +  CDS            GFPmut2: GFPmut2 is a basic (constitutively fluorescent) green fluorescent protein published in 1996, derived from Aequorea victoria. It is reported to be a very rapidly-maturing weak dimer.
   5556..6637    +  CDS            lacI (fragment): lac repressor; lacI; The lac repressor binds to the lac operator to inhibit transcription in E. coli. This inhibition can be relieved by adding lactose or isopropyl-β-D-thiogalactopyranoside (IPTG).
   6778..7317    -  CDS            amyE (fragment): AMY_BACSU - Also known as amyA. Experimental evidence at protein level: Swiss-Prot protein existence level 1. From Bacillus subtilis (strain 168).
   7537..7641    +  promoter       AmpR promoter: bla
   7642..8502    +  CDS            AmpR: β-lactamase; bla; confers resistance to ampicillin, carbenicillin, and related antibiotics
