[The description below was written by a language model from this plasmid's Addgene catalogue record and pLannotate feature annotations shown in this document.]
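Description:
pLG163 is a bacterial expression plasmid built on the pJAB186 backbone that carries an IPTG-inducible GFP reporter intended for use in Bacillus subtilis. It is propagated in E. coli as a high-copy plasmid through a ColE1/pUC-type origin and selected with ampicillin via the bla (AmpR) gene and its promoter. No Bacillus replication origin is annotated. Instead, two fragments of the B. subtilis amyE gene flank the payload, an arrangement typical of vectors that integrate by double crossover at the chromosomal amyE locus, although the record does not explicitly describe the integration strategy. Between these arms lies a spectinomycin adenylyltransferase gene (spc/aad9), which would serve as the selectable marker in Bacillus.

The payload is gfpmut2, a rapidly maturing green fluorescent protein variant derived from Aequorea victoria GFP, placed under the Pspank promoter according to the catalogue fields. The promoter itself is not annotated in the feature table, but a lac operator sits just upstream of the GFP coding sequence, consistent with LacI control. A lacI gene downstream supplies the repressor, so transcription is held off until IPTG relieves repression. The rrnB T1 and T2 terminators and the lambda t0 terminator lie upstream of the cassette, presumably insulating it from read-through transcription.

The depositor notes that the plasmid contains an IS4 transposable element that does not affect function. The cluster of short, unrelated protein fragment hits between the origin and the first amyE arm may be spurious homology matches, possibly connected to that insertion. The construct comes from work on living materials made by printing bacterial spores, where it provides an inducible fluorescent readout.
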