Addgene plasmid #124365: pLG163
Purpose: IPTG inducible system (gfpmut2 with Ppsank) for expression in B. subtilis
Depositing lab: Christopher Voigt. Depositing organization: Massachusetts Institute of Technology. Publication: Resilient living materials built by printing bacterial spores. Gonzalez LM, Mukhitov N, Voigt CA. Nat Chem Biol. 2019 Dec 2. pii: 10.1038/s41589-019-0412-5. doi: 10.1038/s41589-019-0412-5. PubMed 31792444.
Backbone
  Vector backbone: pJAB186
  Backbone size w/o insert (bp): 7880
  Total vector size (bp): 8591
  Vector type: Bacterial Expression
Growth in bacteria
  Bacterial resistance: Ampicillin, 100 μg/mL
  Growth temperature: 37°C
  Growth strain: DH5alpha
  Copy number: High Copy
Gene/Insert
  Gene/Insert name: gfpmut2
  Species: Synthetic
  Entrez Gene: NEWENTRY
  Promoter: Pspank
  Cloning method: Unknown
  Sequencing primers: 5′ caaatccgccgctctagctaag; 3′ ttcagcacgtgtcttgtagttccc
Terms and licenses: Academic/Nonprofit Terms; Industry Terms: Not Available to Industry
Depositor comments: Please note this plasmid contains an IS4 transposable element that does not affect plasmid function.
How to cite: pLG163 was a gift from Christopher Voigt (Addgene plasmid # 124365 ; http://n2t.net/addgene:124365 ; RRID:Addgene_124365)
